LOCUS       Exported 9989 bp ds-DNA circular SYN 12-MAY-2021
DEFINITION  Entry plasmid for guide cloning.
ACCESSION   .
VERSION     .
KEYWORDS    CROPseq-Guide-Zeo
SOURCE      synthetic DNA construct
  ORGANISM  synthetic DNA construct
REFERENCE   1 (bases 1 to 9989)
  AUTHORS   Feldman D, Singh A, Schmid-Burgk JL, Carlson RJ, Mezger A, Garrity
            AJ, Zhang F, Blainey PC
  TITLE     Optical Pooled Screens in Human Cells.
  JOURNAL   Cell. 2019 Oct 17;179(3):787-799.e17. doi:
            10.1016/j.cell.2019.09.016.
  PUBMED    31626775
REFERENCE   2 (bases 1 to 9989)
  AUTHORS   .
  TITLE     Direct Submission
  JOURNAL   Exported May 12, 2021 from SnapGene Server 1.1.58
            http://www.snapgene.com
FEATURES             Location/Qualifiers
     source          1..9989
                     /organism="synthetic DNA construct"
                     /mol_type="other DNA"
     promoter        50..290
                     /label=U6 promoter
                     /note="RNA polymerase III promoter for human U6 snRNA"
     primer_bind     50..70
                     /label=hU6-F
                     /note="Human U6 promoter, forward primer"
     primer_bind     221..240
                     /label=LKO.1 5'
                     /note="Human U6 promoter, forward primer"
     misc_RNA        2180..2255
                     /label=gRNA scaffold
                     /note="guide RNA scaffold for the Streptococcus pyogenes
                     CRISPR/Cas9 system"
     LTR             2308..2488
                     /label=5' LTR (truncated)
                     /note="truncated 5' long terminal repeat (LTR) from HIV-1"
     polyA_signal    2566..2687
                     /label=SV40 poly(A) signal
                     /note="SV40 polyadenylation signal"
     primer_bind     complement(2603..2622)
                     /label=SV40pA-R
                     /note="SV40 polyA, reverse primer"
     primer_bind     2657..2676
                     /label=EBV-rev
                     /note="SV40 polyA terminator, reverse primer"
     rep_origin      2727..2862
                     /label=SV40 ori
                     /note="SV40 origin of replication"
     primer_bind     2789..2808
                     /label=SV40pro-F
                     /note="SV40 promoter/origin, forward primer"
     primer_bind     complement(2882..2901)
                     /label=T7
                     /note="T7 promoter, forward primer"
     promoter        complement(2883..2901)
                     /label=T7 promoter
                     /note="promoter for bacteriophage T7 RNA polymerase"
     primer_bind     complement(2911..2928)
                     /label=M13 Forward
                     /note="In lacZ gene. Also called M13-F20 or M13 (-21)
                     Forward"
     primer_bind     complement(2911..2927)
                     /label=M13 fwd
                     /note="common sequencing primer, one of multiple similar
                     variants"
     primer_bind     complement(2920..2942)
                     /label=M13/pUC Forward
                     /note="In lacZ gene"
     rep_origin      3069..3524
                     /direction=RIGHT
                     /label=f1 ori
                     /note="f1 bacteriophage origin of replication; arrow
                     indicates direction of (+) strand synthesis"
     primer_bind     complement(3156..3175)
                     /label=F1ori-R
                     /note="F1 origin, reverse primer"
     primer_bind     3366..3387
                     /label=F1ori-F
                     /note="F1 origin, forward primer"
     promoter        3550..3654
                     /gene="bla"
                     /label=AmpR promoter
     CDS             3655..4515
                     /codon_start=1
                     /gene="bla"
                     /product="beta-lactamase"
                     /label=AmpR
                     /note="confers resistance to ampicillin, carbenicillin, and
                     related antibiotics"
                     /translation="MSIQHFRVALIPFFAAFCLPVFAHPETLVKVKDAEDQLGARVGYI
                     ELDLNSGKILESFRPEERFPMMSTFKVLLCGAVLSRIDAGQEQLGRRIHYSQNDLVEYS
                     PVTEKHLTDGMTVRELCSAAITMSDNTAANLLLTTIGGPKELTAFLHNMGDHVTRLDRW
                     EPELNEAIPNDERDTTMPVAMATTLRKLLTGELLTLASRQQLIDWMEADKVAGPLLRSA
                     LPAGWFIADKSGAGERGSRGIIAALGPDGKPSRIVVIYTTGSQATMDERNRQIAEIGAS
                     LIKHW"
     primer_bind     complement(3873..3892)
                     /label=Amp-R
                     /note="Ampicillin resistance gene, reverse primer"
     rep_origin      4686..5274
                     /direction=RIGHT
                     /label=ori
                     /note="high-copy-number ColE1/pMB1/pBR322/pUC origin of
                     replication"
     primer_bind     5175..5194
                     /label=pBR322ori-F
                     /note="pBR322 origin, forward primer"
     primer_bind     5428..5445
                     /label=L4440
                     /note="L4440 vector, forward primer"
     protein_bind    5562..5583
                     /label=CAP binding site
                     /bound_moiety="E. coli catabolite activator protein"
                     /note="CAP binding activates transcription in the presence
                     of cAMP."
     promoter        5598..5628
                     /label=lac promoter
                     /note="promoter for the E. coli lac operon"
     protein_bind    5636..5652
                     /label=lac operator
                     /bound_moiety="lac repressor encoded by lacI"
                     /note="The lac repressor binds to the lac operator to
                     inhibit transcription in E. coli. This inhibition can be
                     relieved by adding lactose or
                     isopropyl-beta-D-thiogalactopyranoside (IPTG)."
     primer_bind     5641..5663
                     /label=M13/pUC Reverse
                     /note="In lacZ gene"
     primer_bind     5660..5676
                     /label=M13 rev
                     /note="common sequencing primer, one of multiple similar
                     variants"
     primer_bind     5660..5676
                     /label=M13 Reverse
                     /note="In lacZ gene. Also called M13-rev"
     primer_bind     5695..5715
                     /label=T3
                     /note="T3 promoter, forward primer"
     promoter        5697..5715
                     /label=T3 promoter
                     /note="promoter for bacteriophage T3 RNA polymerase"
     promoter        5743..5969
                     /label=RSV promoter
                     /note="Rous sarcoma virus enhancer/promoter"
     LTR             5970..6150
                     /label=5' LTR (truncated)
                     /note="truncated 5' long terminal repeat (LTR) from HIV-1"
     misc_feature    6197..6322
                     /label=HIV-1 Psi
                     /note="packaging signal of human immunodeficiency virus
                     type 1"
     misc_feature    6815..7048
                     /label=RRE
                     /note="The Rev response element (RRE) of HIV-1 allows for
                     Rev-dependent mRNA export from the nucleus to the
                     cytoplasm."
     CDS             7233..7277
                     /codon_start=1
                     /product="antigenic peptide corresponding to amino acids
                     655 to 669 of the HIV envelope protein gp41 (Lutje Hulsik
                     et al., 2013)"
                     /label=gp41 peptide
                     /note="recognized by the 2H10 single-chain llama nanobody"
                     /translation="KNEQELLELDKWASL"
     misc_feature    7458..7575
                     /label=cPPT/CTS
                     /note="central polypurine tract and central termination
                     sequence of HIV-1"
     promoter        7714..8892
                     /label=EF-1-alpha promoter
                     /note="strong constitutive promoter for human elongation
                     factor EF-1-alpha"
     intron          7945..8883
                     /label=EF-1-alpha intron A
                     /note="intron upstream of the start codon of human
                     EF-1-alpha"
     primer_bind     8840..8860
                     /label=EF1a-F
                     /note="Human elongation factor-1a promoter, forward primer"
     regulatory      8899..8908
                     /regulatory_class="other"
                     /note="vertebrate consensus sequence for strong initiation
                     of translation (Kozak, 1987)"
     CDS             8905..9279
                     /codon_start=1
                     /gene="Sh ble from Streptoalloteichus hindustanus"
                     /product="antibiotic-binding protein"
                     /label=BleoR
                     /note="confers resistance to bleomycin, phleomycin, and
                     Zeocin(TM)"
                     /translation="MAKLTSAVPVLTARDVAGAVEFWTDRLGFSRDFVEDDFAGVVRDD
                     VTLFISAVQDQVVPDNTLAWVWVRGLDELYAEWSEVVSTNFRDASGPAMTEIGEQPWGR
                     EFALRDPAGNCVHFVAEEQD"
     misc_feature    9295..9883
                     /label=WPRE
                     /note="woodchuck hepatitis virus posttranscriptional
                     regulatory element"
     primer_bind     complement(9348..9368)
                     /label=WPRE-R
                     /note="WPRE, reverse primer"
     CDS             complement(9766..9777)
                     /codon_start=1
                     /product="Factor Xa recognition and cleavage site"
                     /label=Factor Xa site
                     /translation="IEGR"
ORIGIN
        1 ttcaccatta tcgtttcaga cccacctccc aaccccgagg ggacccagag agggcctatt
       61 tcccatgatt ccttcatatt tgcatatacg atacaaggct gttagagaga taattagaat
      121 taatttgact gtaaacacaa agatattagt acaaaatacg tgacgtagaa agtaataatt
      181 tcttgggtag tttgcagttt taaaattatg ttttaaaatg gactatcata tgcttaccgt
      241 aacttgaaag tatttcgatt tcttggcttt atatatcttg tggaaaggac gaaacaccgg
      301 agacggttgt aaatgagcac acaaaataca catgctaaaa tattatattc tatgaccttt
      361 ataaaatcaa ccaaaatctt ctttttaata actttagtat caataattag aatttttatg
      421 ttcctttttg caaactttta ataaaaatga gcaaaataaa aaaacgctag ttttagtaac
      481 tcgcgttgtt ttcttcacct ttaataatag ctactccacc acttgttcct aagcggtcag
      541 ctcctgcttc aatcattttt tgagcatctt caaatgttct aactccacca gctgctttaa
      601 ctaaagcatt gtctttaaca actgacttca ttagtttaac atcttcaaat gttgcacctg
      661 attttgaaaa tcctgttgat gttttaacaa attctaatcc agcttcaaca gctatttcac
      721 aagctttcat gatttcttct tttgttaata aacaattttc cataatacat ttaacaacat
      781 gtgatccagc tgcttttttt acagctttca tgtcttctaa aactaattca taatttttgt
      841 cttttaatgc accaatattt aataccatat caatttctgt tgcaccatct ttaattgctt
      901 cagaaacttc gaatgctttt gtagctgttg tgcatgcacc tagaggaaaa cctacaacat
      961 ttgttattcc tacatttgtg ccttttaata attctttaca atagcttgtt caatatgaat
     1021 taacacaaac tgttgcaaaa tcaaattcaa ttgcttcatc acataattgt ttaatttcag
     1081 ctttcgtagc atcttgtttt aataatgtgt gatctatata tttgtttagt ttcatttttt
     1141 ctcctatata ttcattttta attttaattc tttaataatt tcgtctactt taactttagc
     1201 gttttgaaca gattcaccaa cacctataaa ataaattttt agtttaggtt cagttccact
     1261 tgggcgaaca gcaaatcatg acttatcttc taaataaaat tttagtaagt cttgtcctgg
     1321 catattatac attccatcga tgtagtcttc aacattaaca actttaagtc cagcaatttg
     1381 agttaagggt gttgctctca atgatttcat taatggttca atttttaatt tcttttcttc
     1441 tggtttaaaa ttcaagttta aagtgaaagt gtaatatgca cccatttctt taaataaatc
     1501 ttctaaatag tctactaatg ttttattttg ttttttataa aatcaagcag cctctgctat
     1561 taatatagaa gcttgtattc catctttatc tctagctgag tcatcaatta catatccata
     1621 actttcttca taagcaaaaa caaaatttaa tccgttatct tcttctttag caatttctct
     1681 acccattcat ttaaatccag ttaaagtttt tacaatatta actccatatt tttcatgagc
     1741 gattctatca cccaaatcac ttgttacaaa acttgaatat agagccggat tttttggaat
     1801 gctatttaag cgttttagat ttgataattt tcaatcaatt aaaattggtc ctgtttgatt
     1861 tccatctaat cttacaaaat gaccatcatg ttttattgcc attccaaatc tgtcagcatc
     1921 tgggtcattc ataataataa tatctgcatc atgtttaata ccatattcaa gcggtatttt
     1981 tcatgcagga tcaaattctg gatttggatt tacaacattt ttaaatgttt catcttcaaa
     2041 tgcatgctct tcaacctcaa taacgttata tcctgattca cgtaatattt ttggggtaaa
     2101 tttagttcct gttccattaa ctgcgctaaa aataattttt aaatcttttt tagcttcttg
     2161 ctcttttttg tacgtctctg ttttagagct agaaatagca agttaaaata aggctagtcc
     2221 gttatcaact tgaaaaagtg gcaccgagtc ggtgcttttt taagcttggc gtaactagat
     2281 cttgagacac tgctttttgc ttgtactggg tctctctggt tagaccagat ctgagcctgg
     2341 gagctctctg gctaactagg gaacccactg cttaagcctc aataaagctt gccttgagtg
     2401 cttcaagtag tgtgtgcccg tctgttgtgt gactctggta actagagatc cctcagaccc
     2461 ttttagtcag tgtggaaaat ctctagcagt acgtatagta gttcatgtca tcttattatt
     2521 cagtatttat aacttgcaaa gaaatgaata tcagagagtg agaggaactt gtttattgca
     2581 gcttataatg gttacaaata aagcaatagc atcacaaatt tcacaaataa agcatttttt
     2641 tcactgcatt ctagttgtgg tttgtccaaa ctcatcaatg tatcttatca tgtctggctc
     2701 tagctatccc gcccctaact ccgcccatcc cgcccctaac tccgcccagt tccgcccatt
     2761 ctccgcccca tggctgacta atttttttta tttatgcaga ggccgaggcc gcctcggcct
     2821 ctgagctatt ccagaagtag tgaggaggct tttttggagg cctagggacg tacccaattc
     2881 gccctatagt gagtcgtatt acgcgcgctc actggccgtc gttttacaac gtcgtgactg
     2941 ggaaaaccct ggcgttaccc aacttaatcg ccttgcagca catccccctt tcgccagctg
     3001 gcgtaatagc gaagaggccc gcaccgatcg cccttcccaa cagttgcgca gcctgaatgg
     3061 cgaatgggnn nnnnnnnnnn nnnnnnnnnn nnnnnnnnnn nnnnnnnnnn nnnnnnnnnn
     3121 nnnnnnnnnn nnnnnnnnnn nnnnnnnnnn nnnnnnnnnn nnnnnnnnnn nnnnnnnnnn
     3181 nnnnnnnnnn nncnnnnnnn nnnnnnnnnn nnnnnnnnnn nnnnnnnnnn nnnnnnnnnn
     3241 nnnnnnnnnn nnnnnnnnnn nnnnnnnnnn nnnnnnnnnn nnnnannnnn nnnnnnnnnn
     3301 nnnnnnnnnn nnnnnnnnnn nnnnnnnnnn nnnncctttg acgttggagt ccacgttctt
     3361 taatagtgga ctcttgttcc aaactggaac aacactcaac cctatctcgg tctattcttt
     3421 tgatttataa gggattttgc cgatttcggc ctattggtta aaaaatgagc tgatttaaca
     3481 aaaatttaac gcgaatttta acaaaatatt aacgcttaca atttaggtgg cacttttcgg
     3541 ggaaatgtgc gcggaacccc tatttgttta tttttctaaa tacattcaaa tatgtatccg
     3601 ctcatgagac aataaccctg ataaatgctt caataatatt gaaaaaggaa gagtatgagt
     3661 attcaacatt tccgtgtcgc ccttattccc ttttttgcgg cattttgcct tcctgttttt
     3721 gctcacccag aaacgctggt gaaagtaaaa gatgctgaag atcagttggg tgcacgagtg
     3781 ggttacatcg aactggatct caacagcggt aagatccttg agagttttcg ccccgaagaa
     3841 cgttttccaa tgatgagcac ttttaaagtt ctgctatgtg gcgcggtatt atcccgtatt
     3901 gacgccgggc aagagcaact cggtcgccgc atacactatt ctcagaatga cttggttgag
     3961 tactcaccag tcacagaaaa gcatcttacg gatggcatga cagtaagaga attatgcagt
     4021 gctgccataa ccatgagtga taacactgcg gccaacttac ttctgacaac gatcggagga
     4081 ccgaaggagc taaccgcttt tttgcacaac atgggggatc atgtaactcg ccttgatcgt
     4141 tgggaaccgg agctgaatga agccatacca aacgacgagc gtgacaccac gatgcctgta
     4201 gcaatggcaa caacgttgcg caaactatta actggcgaac tacttactct agcttcccgg
     4261 caacaattaa tagactggat ggaggcggat aaagttgcag gaccacttct gcgctcggcc
     4321 cttccggctg gctggtttat tgctgataaa tctggagccg gtgagcgtgg gtctcgcggt
     4381 atcattgcag cactggggcc agatggtaag ccctcccgta tcgtagttat ctacacgacg
     4441 gggagtcagg caactatgga tgaacgaaat agacagatcg ctgagatagg tgcctcactg
     4501 attaagcatt ggtaactgtc agaccaagtt tactcatata tactttagat tgatttaaaa
     4561 cttcattttt aatttaaaag gatctaggtg aagatccttt ttgataatct catgaccaaa
     4621 atcccttaac gtgagttttc gttccactga gcgtcagacc ccgtagaaaa gatcaaagga
     4681 tcttcttgag atcctttttt tctgcgcgta atctgctgct tgcaaacaaa aaaaccaccg
     4741 ctaccagcgg tggtttgttt gccggatcaa gagctaccaa ctctttttcc gaaggtaact
     4801 ggcttcagca gagcgcagat accaaatact gttcttctag tgtagccgta gttaggccac
     4861 cacttcaaga actctgtagc accgcctaca tacctcgctc tgctaatcct gttaccagtg
     4921 gctgctgcca gtggcgataa gtcgtgtctt accgggttgg actcaagacg atagttaccg
     4981 gataaggcgc agcggtcggg ctgaacgggg ggttcgtgca cacagcccag cttggagcga
     5041 acgacctaca ccgaactgag atacctacag cgtgagctat gagaaagcgc cacgcttccc
     5101 gaagggagaa aggcggacag gtatccggta agcggcaggg tcggaacagg agagcgcacg
     5161 agggagcttc cagggggaaa cgcctggtat ctttatagtc ctgtcgggtt tcgccacctc
     5221 tgacttgagc gtcgattttt gtgatgctcg tcaggggggc ggagcctatg gaaaaacgcc
     5281 agcaacgcgg cctttttacg gttcctggcc ttttgctggc cttttgctca catgttcttt
     5341 cctgcgttat cccctgattc tgtggataac cgtattaccg cctttgagtg agctgatacc
     5401 gctcgccgca gccgaacgac cgagcgcagc gagtcagtga gcgaggaagc ggaagagcgc
     5461 ccaatacgca aaccgcctct ccccgcgcgt tggccgattc attaatgcag ctggcacgac
     5521 aggtttcccg actggaaagc gggcagtgag cgcaacgcaa ttaatgtgag ttagctcact
     5581 cattaggcac cccaggcttt acactttatg cttccggctc gtatgttgtg tggaattgtg
     5641 agcggataac aatttcacac aggaaacagc tatgaccatg attacgccaa gcgcgcaatt
     5701 aaccctcact aaagggaaca aaagctggag ctgcaagctt aatgtagtct tatgcaatac
     5761 tcttgtagtc ttgcaacatg gtaacgatga gttagcaaca tgccttacaa ggagagaaaa
     5821 agcaccgtgc atgccgattg gtggaagtaa ggtggtacga tcgtgcctta ttaggaaggc
     5881 aacagacggg tctgacatgg attggacgaa ccactgaatt gccgcattgc agagatattg
     5941 tatttaagtg cctagctcga tacataaacg ggtctctctg gttagaccag atctgagcct
     6001 gggagctctc tggctaacta gggaacccac tgcttaagcc tcaataaagc ttgccttgag
     6061 tgcttcaagt agtgtgtgcc cgtctgttgt gtgactctgg taactagaga tccctcagac
     6121 ccttttagtc agtgtggaaa atctctagca gtggcgcccg aacagggact tgaaagcgaa
     6181 agggaaacca gaggagctct ctcgacgcag gactcggctt gctgaagcgc gcacggcaag
     6241 aggcgagggg cggcgactgg tgagtacgcc aaaaattttg actagcggag gctagaagga
     6301 gagagatggg tgcgagagcg tcagtattaa gcgggggaga attagatcgc gatgggaaaa
     6361 aattcggtta aggccagggg gaaagaaaaa atataaatta aaacatatag tatgggcaag
     6421 cagggagcta gaacgattcg cagttaatcc tggcctgtta gaaacatcag aaggctgtag
     6481 acaaatactg ggacagctac aaccatccct tcagacagga tcagaagaac ttagatcatt
     6541 atataataca gtagcaaccc tctattgtgt gcatcaaagg atagagataa aagacaccaa
     6601 ggaagcttta gacaagatag aggaagagca aaacaaaagt aagaccaccg cacagcaagc
     6661 ggccgctgat cttcagacct ggaggaggag atatgaggga caattggaga agtgaattat
     6721 ataaatataa agtagtaaaa attgaaccat taggagtagc acccaccaag gcaaagagaa
     6781 gagtggtgca gagagaaaaa agagcagtgg gaataggagc tttgttcctt gggttcttgg
     6841 gagcagcagg aagcactatg ggcgcagcgt caatgacgct gacggtacag gccagacaat
     6901 tattgtctgg tatagtgcag cagcagaaca atttgctgag ggctattgag gcgcaacagc
     6961 atctgttgca actcacagtc tggggcatca agcagctcca ggcaagaatc ctggctgtgg
     7021 aaagatacct aaaggatcaa cagctcctgg ggatttgggg ttgctctgga aaactcattt
     7081 gcaccactgc tgtgccttgg aatgctagtt ggagtaataa atctctggaa cagatttgga
     7141 atcacacgac ctggatggag tgggacagag aaattaacaa ttacacaagc ttaatacact
     7201 ccttaattga agaatcgcaa aaccagcaag aaaagaatga acaagaatta ttggaattag
     7261 ataaatgggc aagtttgtgg aattggttta acataacaaa ttggctgtgg tatataaaat
     7321 tattcataat gatagtagga ggcttggtag gtttaagaat agtttttgct gtactttcta
     7381 tagtgaatag agttaggcag ggatattcac cattatcgtt tcagaatctt gagacaaatg
     7441 gcagtattca tccacaattt taaaagaaaa ggggggattg gggggtacag tgcaggggaa
     7501 agaatagtag acataatagc aacagacata caaactaaag aattacaaaa acaaattaca
     7561 aaaattcaaa attttcgggt ttattacagg gacagcagag atccactttg gcgccggctc
     7621 gagggggccc gggtgcaaag atggataaag ttttaaacag agaggaatct ttgcagctaa
     7681 tggaccttct aggtcttgaa aggagtggga attggctccg gtgcccgtca gtgggcagag
     7741 cgcacatcgc ccacagtccc cgagaagttg gggggagggg tcggcaattg atccggtgcc
     7801 tagagaaggt ggcgcggggt aaactgggaa agtgatgtcg tgtactggct ccgccttttt
     7861 cccgagggtg ggggagaacc gtatataagt gcagtagtcg ccgtgaacgt tctttttcgc
     7921 aacgggtttg ccgccagaac acaggtaagt gccgtgtgtg gttcccgcgg gcctggcctc
     7981 tttacgggtt atggcccttg cgtgccttga attacttcca cctggctgca gtacgtgatt
     8041 cttgatcccg agcttcgggt tggaagtggg tgggagagtt cgaggccttg cgcttaagga
     8101 gccccttcgc ctcgtgcttg agttgaggcc tggcctgggc gctggggccg ccgcgtgcga
     8161 atctggtggc accttcgcgc ctgtctcgct gctttcgata agtctctagc catttaaaat
     8221 ttttgatgac ctgctgcgac gctttttttc tggcaagata gtcttgtaaa tgcgggccaa
     8281 gatctgcaca ctggtatttc ggtttttggg gccgcgggcg gcgacggggc ccgtgcgtcc
     8341 cagcgcacat gttcggcgag gcggggcctg cgagcgcggc caccgagaat cggacggggg
     8401 tagtctcaag ctggccggcc tgctctggtg cctggcctcg cgccgccgtg tatcgccccg
     8461 ccctgggcgg caaggctggc ccggtcggca ccagttgcgt gagcggaaag atggccgctt
     8521 cccggccctg ctgcagggag ctcaaaatgg aggacgcggc gctcgggaga gcgggcgggt
     8581 gagtcaccca cacaaaggaa aagggccttt ccgtcctcag ccgtcgcttc atgtgactcc
     8641 acggagtacc gggcgccgtc caggcacctc gattagttct cgagcttttg gagtacgtcg
     8701 tctttaggtt ggggggaggg gttttatgcg atggagtttc cccacactga gtgggtggag
     8761 actgaagtta ggccagcttg gcacttgatg taattctcct tggaatttgc cctttttgag
     8821 tttggatctt ggttcattct caagcctcag acagtggttc aaagtttttt tcttccattt
     8881 caggtgtcgt gacgtacggc caccatggcc aagttgacca gtgccgttcc ggtgctcacc
     8941 gcgcgcgacg tcgccggagc ggtcgagttc tggaccgacc ggctcgggtt ctcccgggac
     9001 ttcgtggagg acgacttcgc cggtgtggtc cgggacgacg tgaccctgtt catcagcgcg
     9061 gtccaggacc aggtggtgcc ggacaacacc ctggcctggg tgtgggtgcg cggcctggac
     9121 gagctgtacg ccgagtggtc ggaggtcgtg tccacgaact tccgggacgc ctccgggccg
     9181 gccatgaccg agatcggcga gcagccgtgg gggcgggagt tcgccctgcg cgacccggcc
     9241 ggcaactgcg tgcacttcgt ggccgaggag caggactgaa cgcgttaagt cgacaatcaa
     9301 cctctggatt acaaaatttg tgaaagattg actggtattc ttaactatgt tgctcctttt
     9361 acgctatgtg gatacgctgc tttaatgcct ttgtatcatg ctattgcttc ccgtatggct
     9421 ttcattttct cctccttgta taaatcctgg ttgctgtctc tttatgagga gttgtggccc
     9481 gttgtcaggc aacgtggcgt ggtgtgcact gtgtttgctg acgcaacccc cactggttgg
     9541 ggcattgcca ccacctgtca gctcctttcc gggactttcg ctttccccct ccctattgcc
     9601 acggcggaac tcatcgccgc ctgccttgcc cgctgctgga caggggctcg gctgttgggc
     9661 actgacaatt ccgtggtgtt gtcggggaaa tcatcgtcct ttccttggct gctcgcctgt
     9721 gttgccacct ggattctgcg cgggacgtcc ttctgctacg tcccttcggc cctcaatcca
     9781 gcggaccttc cttcccgcgg cctgctgccg gctctgcggc ctcttccgcg tcttcgcctt
     9841 cgccctcaga cgagtcggat ctccctttgg gccgcctccc cgcgtcgact ttaagaccaa
     9901 tgacttacaa ggcagctgta gatcttagcc actttttaaa agaaaagggg ggactggaag
     9961 ggctaattca ctcccaacga agacaagat
//
