[The description below was written by a language model from this plasmid's Addgene catalogue record and the feature table of its GenBank file.]
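Description:
CROPseq-Guide-Zeo is a 9,989 bp empty entry backbone for cloning Cas9 guide RNAs into a third-generation-style lentiviral vector, derived from a pLenti CROP-seq parent. It is propagated in E. coli on a high-copy ColE1/pUC origin with ampicillin selection (bla), and it also carries an f1 origin, an SV40 origin and flanking T7, T3 and lac promoter remnants from the cloning backbone. A recombination-tolerant strain is the recorded host, as is usual for plasmids containing repeated LTRs.

The viral genome is transcribed from an RSV promoter fused to a truncated HIV-1 5' LTR, followed by the Psi packaging signal, RRE and cPPT/CTS. Within it, the human EF-1-alpha promoter (with its intron A) drives a Kozak-initiated Sh ble gene conferring Zeocin resistance for selecting transduced mammalian cells, followed by a WPRE to enhance transcript expression. The human U6 promoter and S. pyogenes gRNA scaffold lie downstream of the WPRE, immediately before the second annotated truncated LTR segment and an SV40 poly(A) signal. This position near the 3' LTR is the hallmark of the CROP-seq design. The guide cassette is copied during reverse transcription, and the guide sequence is also carried in the polyadenylated EF-1-alpha transcript, so it can be read from mRNA. Roughly 1.9 kb of unannotated sequence separates the U6 promoter from the scaffold, presumably a filler that is replaced when guides are inserted by Golden Gate cloning, although the record does not describe it. No Cas9 is encoded, so the nuclease must be supplied separately. The associated work used the vector for optical pooled CRISPR screens in human cells.
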