Addgene plasmid #127173: CROPseq-Guide-Zeo
Purpose: (Empty Backbone) Entry plasmid for guide cloning
Depositing lab: Paul Blainey. Depositing organization: Broad Institute. Publication: Optical Pooled Screens in Human Cells. Feldman D, Singh A, Schmid-Burgk JL, Carlson RJ, Mezger A, Garrity AJ, Zhang F, Blainey PC. Cell. 2019 Oct 17;179(3):787-799.e17. doi: 10.1016/j.cell.2019.09.016. PubMed 31626775.
Backbone
  Vector backbone: pLenti (Addgene #86708)
  Vector type: Mammalian Expression, Lentiviral, CRISPR
  Promoter: EF1a
  Selectable markers: Zeocin
Growth in bacteria
  Bacterial resistance: Ampicillin, 100 μg/mL
  Growth temperature: 37°C
  Growth strain: NEB Stable
  Copy number: High Copy
Gene/Insert
  Sequencing primers: 5′ tcttgtggaaaggacgaaaca; 3′ aagcaccgactcggtgccac
Terms and licenses: Academic/Nonprofit Terms; Industry Terms: Not Available to Industry
Depositor comments: Cloning Method: Golden Gate; 3' Cloning Site: aagcaccgactcggtgccac Please visit https://www.biorxiv.org/content/10.1101/383943v1 for bioRxiv preprint.
How to cite: CROPseq-Guide-Zeo was a gift from Paul Blainey (Addgene plasmid # 127173 ; http://n2t.net/addgene:127173 ; RRID:Addgene_127173)
